Addgene plasmid #183281: CROP_C9_Puro_DHFR
Purpose: All-in-One CRISPRko system with a guide RNA that targets DHFR gene
Depositing lab: Prashant Mali. Depositing organization: University of California, San Diego (UCSD). Publication: Integrated genome and tissue engineering enables screening of cancer vulnerabilities in physiologically relevant perfusable ex vivo cultures. Hu M, Lei XY, Larson JD, McAlonis M, Ford K, McDonald D, Mach K, Rusert JM, Wechsler-Reya RJ, Mali P. Biomaterials. 2022 Jan;280:121276. doi: 10.1016/j.biomaterials.2021.121276. Epub 2021 Dec 2. PubMed 34890975.
Backbone
  Vector backbone: CROPseq
  Vector type: Lentiviral
Growth in bacteria
  Bacterial resistance: Ampicillin, 100 μg/mL
  Growth temperature: 37°C
  Growth strain: NEB Stable
  Copy number: High Copy
Gene/Insert
  Gene/Insert name: DHFR
  gRNA/shRNA sequence: CGGCCCGGCAGATACCTGAG
  Species: Synthetic
  Cloning method: Gibson Cloning
Terms and licenses: Academic/Nonprofit Terms; Industry Terms: Not Available to Industry
How to cite: CROP_C9_Puro_DHFR was a gift from Prashant Mali (Addgene plasmid # 183281 ; http://n2t.net/addgene:183281 ; RRID:Addgene_183281)
