[The description below was written by a language model from this plasmid's Addgene catalogue record and pLannotate feature annotations shown in this document.]
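Description:
CROP_C9_Puro_DHFR is an all-in-one lentiviral CRISPR knockout plasmid built on the CROPseq backbone, carrying both Streptococcus pyogenes Cas9 and a single guide RNA directed against the DHFR gene. In bacteria it is maintained through a high-copy ColE1/pUC-type origin and selected with ampicillin via the β-lactamase gene. The backbone also carries an f1 origin, an SV40 origin and poly(A) signal, and remnants of a lac/lacZα cloning region flanked by T3 and T7 promoters.

The lentiviral portion has a third-generation layout. An RSV promoter drives a truncated HIV-1 5' LTR, followed by the Ψ packaging signal with a partial gag sequence, the Rev response element for Rev-dependent nuclear export, and the cPPT/CTS. Downstream, an EF-1α core promoter drives Cas9, which is followed in the same orientation by a puromycin N-acetyltransferase coding sequence and a WPRE that enhances transcript expression. The element linking Cas9 and PuroR is not annotated in the feature table, so how the two are co-expressed is not stated.

The human U6 promoter, guide spacer and Cas9 gRNA scaffold lie after the WPRE, immediately upstream of the second annotated truncated LTR. This matches the CROPseq design, in which the guide cassette sits within the 3' LTR region. There it is copied during reverse transcription and also appears in the polyadenylated Pol II transcript, so the guide can be read out by RNA sequencing.

The construct serves to deliver Cas9 and the DHFR guide in one virus, with puromycin selection of transduced mammalian cells. The associated work concerns screening cancer vulnerabilities in ex vivo cultures.
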