Features (pLannotate 1.2.2; 30 found; start..end, strand, type, name):
     10..32      +  protein_bind   lac operator (fragment): The lac repressor binds to the lac operator to inhibit transcription in E. coli. This inhibition can be relieved by adding lactose or isopropyl-β-D-thiogalactopyranoside (IPTG). lac repressor encoded by lacI
     75..93      +  promoter       T3 promoter: promoter for bacteriophage T3 RNA polymerase
    121..347     +  promoter       RSV promoter: Rous sarcoma virus enhancer/promoter
    348..528     +  LTR            5' LTR (truncated): truncated 5' long terminal repeat (LTR) from HIV-1
    575..700     +  misc_feature   HIV-1 Ψ: packaging signal of human immunodeficiency virus type 1
    684..1047    +  CDS            HIV-1 gag (fragment): gag protein from human immunodeficiency virus 1; gag
   1193..1426    +  misc_feature   RRE: The Rev response element (RRE) of HIV-1 allows for Rev-dependent mRNA export from the nucleus to the cytoplasm.
   1836..1953    +  misc_feature   cPPT/CTS: central polypurine tract and central termination sequence of HIV-1
   2019..2085    +  CDS            small t antigen (fragment): SV40 (simian virus 40) small t antigen
   2099..2116    +  CDS            small t antigen (fragment): SV40 (simian virus 40) small t antigen
   2142..2353    +  promoter       EF-1α core promoter: core promoter for human elongation factor EF-1α
   2378..6481    +  CDS            Cas9: Cas9 (Csn1) endonuclease from the Streptococcus pyogenes Type II CRISPR/Cas system generates RNA-guided double strand breaks in DNA
   6620..7219    +  CDS            PuroR (fragment): puromycin N-acetyltransferase; pac from Streptomyces; confers resistance to puromycin
   7235..7823    +  misc_feature   WPRE: woodchuck hepatitis virus posttranscriptional regulatory element
   7819..7929    +  CDS            nef (fragment): NEF_HV1LA - Experimental evidence at protein level: Swiss-Prot protein existence level 1. Extracellular Nef protein targets CD4(+) T-lymphocytes for apoptosis by interacting with CXCR4 surface receptors. From Human immunodeficiency virus type 1 group M subtype B (isolate Lai) (HIV-1).
   7949..7975    +  CDS            Rev (fragment): human immunodeficiency virus 1 (HIV-1) Rev protein; rev; enhances nuclear export of unspliced and incompletely spliced viral mRNAs
   7979..8219    +  promoter       U6 promoter: RNA polymerase III promoter for human U6 snRNA
   8249..8324    +  misc_RNA       gRNA scaffold: guide RNA scaffold for the Streptococcus pyogenes CRISPR/Cas9 system
   8377..8557    +  LTR            5' LTR (truncated): truncated 5' long terminal repeat (LTR) from HIV-1
   8635..8756    +  polyA_signal   SV40 poly(A) signal: SV40 polyadenylation signal
   8796..8931    +  rep_origin     SV40 ori: SV40 origin of replication
   8952..8970    -  promoter       T7 promoter: promoter for bacteriophage T7 RNA polymerase
   8978..9133    +  CDS            lacZα (fragment): LacZα fragment of β-galactosidase; lacZ fragment
   9138..9566    +  rep_origin     f1 ori (sequence partly withheld): f1 bacteriophage origin of replication; arrow indicates direction of (+) strand synthesis
   9619..9723    +  promoter       AmpR promoter: bla
   9724..10584   +  CDS            AmpR: β-lactamase; bla; confers resistance to ampicillin, carbenicillin, and related antibiotics
  10755..11343   +  rep_origin     ori: high-copy-number ColE1/pMB1/pBR322/pUC origin of replication
  11526..11618   +  CDS            lacI (fragment): lac repressor; lacI; The lac repressor binds to the lac operator to inhibit transcription in E. coli. This inhibition can be relieved by adding lactose or isopropyl-β-D-thiogalactopyranoside (IPTG).
  11631..11652   +  protein_bind   CAP binding site: CAP binding activates transcription in the presence of cAMP. E. coli catabolite activator protein
  11667..6       +  promoter       lac promoter (across the origin): promoter for the E. coli lac operon
>Addgene plasmid #183281 | CROP_C9_Puro_DHFR | addgene full sequence | sequence record 362617 | Addgene NGS Result
ATGTTGTGTGGAATTGTGAGCGGATAACAATTTCACACAGGAAACAGCTATGACCATGATTACGCCAAGC
GCGCAATTAACCCTCACTAAAGGGAACAAAAGCTGGAGCTGCAAGCTTAATGTAGTCTTATGCAATACTC
TTGTAGTCTTGCAACATGGTAACGATGAGTTAGCAACATGCCTTACAAGGAGAGAAAAAGCACCGTGCAT
GCCGATTGGTGGAAGTAAGGTGGTACGATCGTGCCTTATTAGGAAGGCAACAGACGGGTCTGACATGGAT
TGGACGAACCACTGAATTGCCGCATTGCAGAGATATTGTATTTAAGTGCCTAGCTCGATACATAAACGGG
TCTCTCTGGTTAGACCAGATCTGAGCCTGGGAGCTCTCTGGCTAACTAGGGAACCCACTGCTTAAGCCTC
AATAAAGCTTGCCTTGAGTGCTTCAAGTAGTGTGTGCCCGTCTGTTGTGTGACTCTGGTAACTAGAGATC
CCTCAGACCCTTTTAGTCAGTGTGGAAAATCTCTAGCAGTGGCGCCCGAACAGGGACTTGAAAGCGAAAG
GGAAACCAGAGGAGCTCTCTCGACGCAGGACTCGGCTTGCTGAAGCGCGCACGGCAAGAGGCGAGGGGCG
GCGACTGGTGAGTACGCCAAAAATTTTGACTAGCGGAGGCTAGAAGGAGAGAGATGGGTGCGAGAGCGTC
AGTATTAAGCGGGGGAGAATTAGATCGCGATGGGAAAAAATTCGGTTAAGGCCAGGGGGAAAGAAAAAAT
ATAAATTAAAACATATAGTATGGGCAAGCAGGGAGCTAGAACGATTCGCAGTTAATCCTGGCCTGTTAGA
AACATCAGAAGGCTGTAGACAAATACTGGGACAGCTACAACCATCCCTTCAGACAGGATCAGAAGAACTT
AGATCATTATATAATACAGTAGCAACCCTCTATTGTGTGCATCAAAGGATAGAGATAAAAGACACCAAGG
AAGCTTTAGACAAGATAGAGGAAGAGCAAAACAAAAGTAAGACCACCGCACAGCAAGCGGCCGCTGATCT
TCAGACCTGGAGGAGGAGATATGAGGGACAATTGGAGAAGTGAATTATATAAATATAAAGTAGTAAAAAT
TGAACCATTAGGAGTAGCACCCACCAAGGCAAAGAGAAGAGTGGTGCAGAGAGAAAAAAGAGCAGTGGGA
ATAGGAGCTTTGTTCCTTGGGTTCTTGGGAGCAGCAGGAAGCACTATGGGCGCAGCGTCAATGACGCTGA
CGGTACAGGCCAGACAATTATTGTCTGGTATAGTGCAGCAGCAGAACAATTTGCTGAGGGCTATTGAGGC
GCAACAGCATCTGTTGCAACTCACAGTCTGGGGCATCAAGCAGCTCCAGGCAAGAATCCTGGCTGTGGAA
AGATACCTAAAGGATCAACAGCTCCTGGGGATTTGGGGTTGCTCTGGAAAACTCATTTGCACCACTGCTG
TGCCTTGGAATGCTAGTTGGAGTAATAAATCTCTGGAACAGATTTGGAATCACACGACCTGGATGGAGTG
GGACAGAGAAATTAACAATTACACAAGCTTAATACACTCCTTAATTGAAGAATCGCAAAACCAGCAAGAA
AAGAATGAACAAGAATTATTGGAATTAGATAAATGGGCAAGTTTGTGGAATTGGTTTAACATAACAAATT
GGCTGTGGTATATAAAATTATTCATAATGATAGTAGGAGGCTTGGTAGGTTTAAGAATAGTTTTTGCTGT
ACTTTCTATAGTGAATAGAGTTAGGCAGGGATATTCACCATTATCGTTTCAGAATCTTGAGACAAATGGC
AGTATTCATCCACAATTTTAAAAGAAAAGGGGGGATTGGGGGGTACAGTGCAGGGGAAAGAATAGTAGAC
ATAATAGCAACAGACATACAAACTAAAGAATTACAAAAACAAATTACAAAAATTCAAAATTTTCGGGTTT
ATTACAGGGACAGCAGAGATCCACTTTGGCGCCGGCTCGAGGGGGCCCGGGTGCAAAGATGGATAAAGTT
TTAAACAGAGAGGAATCTTTGCAGCTAATGGACCTTCTAGGTCTTGAAAGGAGTGGGAATTGGCTCCGTA
GGTCTTGAAAGGAGTGGGAATTGGCTCCGGTGCCCGTCAGTGGGCAGAGCGCACATCGCCCACAGTCCCC
GAGAAGTTGGGGGGAGGGGTCGGCAATTGATCCGGTGCCTAGAGAAGGTGGCGCGGGGTAAACTGGGAAA
GTGATGTCGTGTACTGGCTCCGCCTTTTTCCCGAGGGTGGGGGAGAACCGTATATAAGTGCAGTAGTCGC
CGTGAACGTTCTTTTTCGCAACGGGTTTGCCGCCAGAACACAGGACCGGTTCTAGAGCGCTGCCACCATG
GACAAGAAGTACAGCATCGGCCTGGACATCGGCACCAACTCTGTGGGCTGGGCCGTGATCACCGACGAGT
ACAAGGTGCCCAGCAAGAAATTCAAGGTGCTGGGCAACACCGACCGGCACAGCATCAAGAAGAACCTGAT
CGGAGCCCTGCTGTTCGACAGCGGCGAAACAGCCGAGGCCACCCGGCTGAAGAGAACCGCCAGAAGAAGA
TACACCAGACGGAAGAACCGGATCTGCTATCTGCAAGAGATCTTCAGCAACGAGATGGCCAAGGTGGACG
ACAGCTTCTTCCACAGACTGGAAGAGTCCTTCCTGGTGGAAGAGGATAAGAAGCACGAGCGGCACCCCAT
CTTCGGCAACATCGTGGACGAGGTGGCCTACCACGAGAAGTACCCCACCATCTACCACCTGAGAAAGAAA
CTGGTGGACAGCACCGACAAGGCCGACCTGCGGCTGATCTATCTGGCCCTGGCCCACATGATCAAGTTCC
GGGGCCACTTCCTGATCGAGGGCGACCTGAACCCCGACAACAGCGACGTGGACAAGCTGTTCATCCAGCT
GGTGCAGACCTACAACCAGCTGTTCGAGGAAAACCCCATCAACGCCAGCGGCGTGGACGCCAAGGCCATC
CTGTCTGCCAGACTGAGCAAGAGCAGACGGCTGGAAAATCTGATCGCCCAGCTGCCCGGCGAGAAGAAGA
ATGGCCTGTTCGGAAACCTGATTGCCCTGAGCCTGGGCCTGACCCCCAACTTCAAGAGCAACTTCGACCT
GGCCGAGGATGCCAAACTGCAGCTGAGCAAGGACACCTACGACGACGACCTGGACAACCTGCTGGCCCAG
ATCGGCGACCAGTACGCCGACCTGTTTCTGGCCGCCAAGAACCTGTCCGACGCCATCCTGCTGAGCGACA
TCCTGAGAGTGAACACCGAGATCACCAAGGCCCCCCTGAGCGCCTCTATGATCAAGAGATACGACGAGCA
CCACCAGGACCTGACCCTGCTGAAAGCTCTCGTGCGGCAGCAGCTGCCTGAGAAGTACAAAGAGATTTTC
TTCGACCAGAGCAAGAACGGCTACGCCGGCTACATTGACGGCGGAGCCAGCCAGGAAGAGTTCTACAAGT
TCATCAAGCCCATCCTGGAAAAGATGGACGGCACCGAGGAACTGCTCGTGAAGCTGAACAGAGAGGACCT
GCTGCGGAAGCAGCGGACCTTCGACAACGGCAGCATCCCCCACCAGATCCACCTGGGAGAGCTGCACGCC
ATTCTGCGGCGGCAGGAAGATTTTTACCCATTCCTGAAGGACAACCGGGAAAAGATCGAGAAGATCCTGA
CCTTCCGCATCCCCTACTACGTGGGCCCTCTGGCCAGGGGAAACAGCAGATTCGCCTGGATGACCAGAAA
GAGCGAGGAAACCATCACCCCCTGGAACTTCGAGGAAGTGGTGGACAAGGGCGCTTCCGCCCAGAGCTTC
ATCGAGCGGATGACCAACTTCGATAAGAACCTGCCCAACGAGAAGGTGCTGCCCAAGCACAGCCTGCTGT
ACGAGTACTTCACCGTGTATAACGAGCTGACCAAAGTGAAATACGTGACCGAGGGAATGAGAAAGCCCGC
CTTCCTGAGCGGCGAGCAGAAAAAGGCCATCGTGGACCTGCTGTTCAAGACCAACCGGAAAGTGACCGTG
AAGCAGCTGAAAGAGGACTACTTCAAGAAAATCGAGTGCTTCGACTCCGTGGAAATCTCCGGCGTGGAAG
ATCGGTTCAACGCCTCCCTGGGCACATACCACGATCTGCTGAAAATTATCAAGGACAAGGACTTCCTGGA
CAATGAGGAAAACGAGGACATTCTGGAAGATATCGTGCTGACCCTGACACTGTTTGAGGACAGAGAGATG
ATCGAGGAACGGCTGAAAACCTATGCCCACCTGTTCGACGACAAAGTGATGAAGCAGCTGAAGCGGCGGA
GATACACCGGCTGGGGCAGGCTGAGCCGGAAGCTGATCAACGGCATCCGGGACAAGCAGTCCGGCAAGAC
AATCCTGGATTTCCTGAAGTCCGACGGCTTCGCCAACAGAAACTTCATGCAGCTGATCCACGACGACAGC
CTGACCTTTAAAGAGGACATCCAGAAAGCCCAGGTGTCCGGCCAGGGCGATAGCCTGCACGAGCACATTG
CCAATCTGGCCGGCAGCCCCGCCATTAAGAAGGGCATCCTGCAGACAGTGAAGGTGGTGGACGAGCTCGT
GAAAGTGATGGGCCGGCACAAGCCCGAGAACATCGTGATCGAAATGGCCAGAGAGAACCAGACCACCCAG
AAGGGACAGAAGAACAGCCGCGAGAGAATGAAGCGGATCGAAGAGGGCATCAAAGAGCTGGGCAGCCAGA
TCCTGAAAGAACACCCCGTGGAAAACACCCAGCTGCAGAACGAGAAGCTGTACCTGTACTACCTGCAGAA
TGGGCGGGATATGTACGTGGACCAGGAACTGGACATCAACCGGCTGTCCGACTACGATGTGGACCATATC
GTGCCTCAGAGCTTTCTGAAGGACGACTCCATCGACAACAAGGTGCTGACCAGAAGCGACAAGAACCGGG
GCAAGAGCGACAACGTGCCCTCCGAAGAGGTCGTGAAGAAGATGAAGAACTACTGGCGGCAGCTGCTGAA
CGCCAAGCTGATTACCCAGAGAAAGTTCGACAATCTGACCAAGGCCGAGAGAGGCGGCCTGAGCGAACTG
GATAAGGCCGGCTTCATCAAGAGACAGCTGGTGGAAACCCGGCAGATCACAAAGCACGTGGCACAGATCC
TGGACTCCCGGATGAACACTAAGTACGACGAGAATGACAAGCTGATCCGGGAAGTGAAAGTGATCACCCT
GAAGTCCAAGCTGGTGTCCGATTTCCGGAAGGATTTCCAGTTTTACAAAGTGCGCGAGATCAACAACTAC
CACCACGCCCACGACGCCTACCTGAACGCCGTCGTGGGAACCGCCCTGATCAAAAAGTACCCTAAGCTGG
AAAGCGAGTTCGTGTACGGCGACTACAAGGTGTACGACGTGCGGAAGATGATCGCCAAGAGCGAGCAGGA
AATCGGCAAGGCTACCGCCAAGTACTTCTTCTACAGCAACATCATGAACTTTTTCAAGACCGAGATTACC
CTGGCCAACGGCGAGATCCGGAAGCGGCCTCTGATCGAGACAAACGGCGAAACCGGGGAGATCGTGTGGG
ATAAGGGCCGGGATTTTGCCACCGTGCGGAAAGTGCTGAGCATGCCCCAAGTGAATATCGTGAAAAAGAC
CGAGGTGCAGACAGGCGGCTTCAGCAAAGAGTCTATCCTGCCCAAGAGGAACAGCGATAAGCTGATCGCC
AGAAAGAAGGACTGGGACCCTAAGAAGTACGGCGGCTTCGACAGCCCCACCGTGGCCTATTCTGTGCTGG
TGGTGGCCAAAGTGGAAAAGGGCAAGTCCAAGAAACTGAAGAGTGTGAAAGAGCTGCTGGGGATCACCAT
CATGGAAAGAAGCAGCTTCGAGAAGAATCCCATCGACTTTCTGGAAGCCAAGGGCTACAAAGAAGTGAAA
AAGGACCTGATCATCAAGCTGCCTAAGTACTCCCTGTTCGAGCTGGAAAACGGCCGGAAGAGAATGCTGG
CCTCTGCCGGCGAACTGCAGAAGGGAAACGAACTGGCCCTGCCCTCCAAATATGTGAACTTCCTGTACCT
GGCCAGCCACTATGAGAAGCTGAAGGGCTCCCCCGAGGATAATGAGCAGAAACAGCTGTTTGTGGAACAG
CACAAGCACTACCTGGACGAGATCATCGAGCAGATCAGCGAGTTCTCCAAGAGAGTGATCCTGGCCGACG
CTAATCTGGACAAAGTGCTGTCCGCCTACAACAAGCACCGGGATAAGCCCATCAGAGAGCAGGCCGAGAA
TATCATCCACCTGTTTACCCTGACCAATCTGGGAGCCCCTGCCGCCTTCAAGTACTTTGACACCACCATC
GACCGGAAGAGGTACACCAGCACCAAAGAGGTGCTGGACGCCACCCTGATCCACCAGAGCATCACCGGCC
TGTACGAGACACGGATCGACCTGTCTCAGCTGGGAGGCGACAAGCGACCTGCCGCCACAAAGAAGGCTGG
ACAGGCTAAGAAGAAGAAAGATTACAAAGACGATGACGATAAGGGATCCGGCGCAACAAACTTCTCTCTG
CTGAAACAAGCCGGAGATGTCGAAGAGAATCCTGGACCGATGACCGAGTACAAGCCCACGGTGCGCCTCG
CCACCCGCGACGACGTCCCCAGGGCCGTACGCACCCTCGCCGCCGCGTTCGCCGACTACCCCGCCACGCG
CCACACCGTCGATCCGGACCGCCACATCGAGCGGGTCACCGAGCTGCAAGAACTCTTCCTCACGCGCGTC
GGGCTCGACATCGGCAAGGTGTGGGTCGCGGACGACGGCGCCGCCGTGGCGGTCTGGACCACGCCGGAGA
GCGTCGAAGCGGGGGCGGTGTTCGCCGAGATCGGCCCGCGCATGGCCGAGTTGAGCGGTTCCCGGCTGGC
CGCGCAGCAACAGATGGAAGGCCTCCTGGCGCCGCACCGGCCCAAGGAGCCCGCGTGGTTCCTGGCCACC
GTCGGAGTCTCGCCCGACCACCAGGGCAAGGGTCTGGGCAGCGCCGTCGTGCTCCCCGGAGTGGAGGCGG
CCGAGCGCGCCGGGGTGCCCGCCTTCCTGGAGACCTCCGCGCCCCGCAACCTCCCCTTCTACGAGCGGCT
CGGCTTCACCGTCACCGCCGACGTCGAGGTGCCCGAAGGACCGCGCACCTGGTGCATGACCCGCAAGCCC
GGTGCCTGAACGCGTTAAGTCGACAATCAACCTCTGGATTACAAAATTTGTGAAAGATTGACTGGTATTC
TTAACTATGTTGCTCCTTTTACGCTATGTGGATACGCTGCTTTAATGCCTTTGTATCATGCTATTGCTTC
CCGTATGGCTTTCATTTTCTCCTCCTTGTATAAATCCTGGTTGCTGTCTCTTTATGAGGAGTTGTGGCCC
GTTGTCAGGCAACGTGGCGTGGTGTGCACTGTGTTTGCTGACGCAACCCCCACTGGTTGGGGCATTGCCA
CCACCTGTCAGCTCCTTTCCGGGACTTTCGCTTTCCCCCTCCCTATTGCCACGGCGGAACTCATCGCCGC
CTGCCTTGCCCGCTGCTGGACAGGGGCTCGGCTGTTGGGCACTGACAATTCCGTGGTGTTGTCGGGGAAA
TCATCGTCCTTTCCTTGGCTGCTCGCCTGTGTTGCCACCTGGATTCTGCGCGGGACGTCCTTCTGCTACG
TCCCTTCGGCCCTCAATCCAGCGGACCTTCCTTCCCGCGGCCTGCTGCCGGCTCTGCGGCCTCTTCCGCG
TCTTCGCCTTCGCCCTCAGACGAGTCGGATCTCCCTTTGGGCCGCCTCCCCGCGTCGACTTTAAGACCAA
TGACTTACAAGGCAGCTGTAGATCTTAGCCACTTTTTAAAAGAAAAGGGGGGACTGGAAGGGCTAATTCA
CTCCCAACGAAGACAAGATTTCACCATTATCGTTTCAGACCCACCTCCCAACCCCGAGGGGACCCAGAGA
GGGCCTATTTCCCATGATTCCTTCATATTTGCATATACGATACAAGGCTGTTAGAGAGATAATTAGAATT
AATTTGACTGTAAACACAAAGATATTAGTACAAAATACGTGACGTAGAAAGTAATAATTTCTTGGGTAGT
TTGCAGTTTTAAAATTATGTTTTAAAATGGACTATCATATGCTTACCGTAACTTGAAAGTATTTCGATTT
CTTGGCTTTATATATCTTGTGGAAAGGACGAAACACCGCGGCCCGGCAGATACCTGAGGTTTTAGAGCTA
GAAATAGCAAGTTAAAATAAGGCTAGTCCGTTATCAACTTGAAAAAGTGGCACCGAGTCGGTGCTTTTTT
AAGCTTGGCGTAACTAGATCTTGAGACACTGCTTTTTGCTTGTACTGGGTCTCTCTGGTTAGACCAGATC
TGAGCCTGGGAGCTCTCTGGCTAACTAGGGAACCCACTGCTTAAGCCTCAATAAAGCTTGCCTTGAGTGC
TTCAAGTAGTGTGTGCCCGTCTGTTGTGTGACTCTGGTAACTAGAGATCCCTCAGACCCTTTTAGTCAGT
GTGGAAAATCTCTAGCAGTACGTATAGTAGTTCATGTCATCTTATTATTCAGTATTTATAACTTGCAAAG
AAATGAATATCAGAGAGTGAGAGGAACTTGTTTATTGCAGCTTATAATGGTTACAAATAAAGCAATAGCA
TCACAAATTTCACAAATAAAGCATTTTTTTCACTGCATTCTAGTTGTGGTTTGTCCAAACTCATCAATGT
ATCTTATCATGTCTGGCTCTAGCTATCCCGCCCCTAACTCCGCCCATCCCGCCCCTAACTCCGCCCAGTT
CCGCCCATTCTCCGCCCCATGGCTGACTAATTTTTTTTATTTATGCAGAGGCCGAGGCCGCCTCGGCCTC
TGAGCTATTCCAGAAGTAGTGAGGAGGCTTTTTTGGAGGCCTAGGGACGTACCCAATTCGCCCTATAGTG
AGTCGTATTACGCGCGCTCACTGGCCGTCGTTTTACAACGTCGTGACTGGGAAAACCCTGGCGTTACCCA
ACTTAATCGCCTTGCAGCACATCCCCCTTTCGCCAGCTGGCGTAATAGCGAAGAGGCCCGCACCGATCGC
CCTTCCCAACAGTTGCGCAGCCTGAATGGCGAATGGG
[124 nt withheld, positions 9138-9261]
C
[91 nt withheld, positions 9263-9353]
A
[49 nt withheld, positions 9355-9403]
CCTTTGACGTTGGAGTCCACGTTCTTT
[37 nt withheld, positions 9431-9467]
ACCCTATCTCGGTCTATTCTTTTGATTTATAAGGGATTTTGCCGATTTCGGCCTATTGGTTAAAAAATGA
GCTGATTTAACAAAAATTTAACGCGAATTTTAACAAAATATTAACGCTTACAATTTAGGTGGCACTTTTC
GGGGAAATGTGCGCGGAACCCCTATTTGTTTATTTTTCTAAATACATTCAAATATGTATCCGCTCATGAG
ACAATAACCCTGATAAATGCTTCAATAATATTGAAAAAGGAAGAGTATGAGTATTCAACATTTCCGTGTC
GCCCTTATTCCCTTTTTTGCGGCATTTTGCCTTCCTGTTTTTGCTCACCCAGAAACGCTGGTGAAAGTAA
AAGATGCTGAAGATCAGTTGGGTGCACGAGTGGGTTACATCGAACTGGATCTCAACAGCGGTAAGATCCT
TGAGAGTTTTCGCCCCGAAGAACGTTTTCCAATGATGAGCACTTTTAAAGTTCTGCTATGTGGCGCGGTA
TTATCCCGTATTGACGCCGGGCAAGAGCAACTCGGTCGCCGCATACACTATTCTCAGAATGACTTGGTTG
AGTACTCACCAGTCACAGAAAAGCATCTTACGGATGGCATGACAGTAAGAGAATTATGCAGTGCTGCCAT
AACCATGAGTGATAACACTGCGGCCAACTTACTTCTGACAACGATCGGAGGACCGAAGGAGCTAACCGCT
TTTTTGCACAACATGGGGGATCATGTAACTCGCCTTGATCGTTGGGAACCGGAGCTGAATGAAGCCATAC
CAAACGACGAGCGTGACACCACGATGCCTGTAGCAATGGCAACAACGTTGCGCAAACTATTAACTGGCGA
ACTACTTACTCTAGCTTCCCGGCAACAATTAATAGACTGGATGGAGGCGGATAAAGTTGCAGGACCACTT
CTGCGCTCGGCCCTTCCGGCTGGCTGGTTTATTGCTGATAAATCTGGAGCCGGTGAGCGTGGGTCTCGCG
GTATCATTGCAGCACTGGGGCCAGATGGTAAGCCCTCCCGTATCGTAGTTATCTACACGACGGGGAGTCA
GGCAACTATGGATGAACGAAATAGACAGATCGCTGAGATAGGTGCCTCACTGATTAAGCATTGGTAACTG
TCAGACCAAGTTTACTCATATATACTTTAGATTGATTTAAAACTTCATTTTTAATTTAAAAGGATCTAGG
TGAAGATCCTTTTTGATAATCTCATGACCAAAATCCCTTAACGTGAGTTTTCGTTCCACTGAGCGTCAGA
CCCCGTAGAAAAGATCAAAGGATCTTCTTGAGATCCTTTTTTTCTGCGCGTAATCTGCTGCTTGCAAACA
AAAAAACCACCGCTACCAGCGGTGGTTTGTTTGCCGGATCAAGAGCTACCAACTCTTTTTCCGAAGGTAA
CTGGCTTCAGCAGAGCGCAGATACCAAATACTGTTCTTCTAGTGTAGCCGTAGTTAGGCCACCACTTCAA
GAACTCTGTAGCACCGCCTACATACCTCGCTCTGCTAATCCTGTTACCAGTGGCTGCTGCCAGTGGCGAT
AAGTCGTGTCTTACCGGGTTGGACTCAAGACGATAGTTACCGGATAAGGCGCAGCGGTCGGGCTGAACGG
GGGGTTCGTGCACACAGCCCAGCTTGGAGCGAACGACCTACACCGAACTGAGATACCTACAGCGTGAGCT
ATGAGAAAGCGCCACGCTTCCCGAAGGGAGAAAGGCGGACAGGTATCCGGTAAGCGGCAGGGTCGGAACA
GGAGAGCGCACGAGGGAGCTTCCAGGGGGAAACGCCTGGTATCTTTATAGTCCTGTCGGGTTTCGCCACC
TCTGACTTGAGCGTCGATTTTTGTGATGCTCGTCAGGGGGGCGGAGCCTATGGAAAAACGCCAGCAACGC
GGCCTTTTTACGGTTCCTGGCCTTTTGCTGGCCTTTTGCTCACATGTTCTTTCCTGCGTTATCCCCTGAT
TCTGTGGATAACCGTATTACCGCCTTTGAGTGAGCTGATACCGCTCGCCGCAGCCGAACGACCGAGCGCA
GCGAGTCAGTGAGCGAGGAAGCGGAAGAGCGCCCAATACGCAAACCGCCTCTCCCCGCGCGTTGGCCGAT
TCATTAATGCAGCTGGCACGACAGGTTTCCCGACTGGAAAGCGGGCAGTGAGCGCAACGCAATTAATGTG
AGTTAGCTCACTCATTAGGCACCCCAGGCTTTACACTTTATGCTTCCGGCTCGT
